>Addgene plasmid #231181 | pLV-20nmEML-mRFP | addgene full sequence | sequence record 458833 | Addgene NGS Result
TAAAGAATTACAAAAACAAATTACAAAATTCAAAATTTTATCGATAAGCTTGGGAGTTCCGCGTTACATA
ACTTACGGTAAATGGCCCGCCTGGCTGACCGCCCAACGACCCCCGCCCATTGACGTCAATAATGACGTAT
GTTCCCATAGTAACGCCAATAGGGACTTTCCATTGACGTCAATGGGTGGAGTATTTACGGTAAACTGCCC
ACTTGGCAGTACATCAAGTGTATCATATGCCAAGTACGCCCCCTATTGACGTCAATGACGGTAAATGGCC
CGCCTGGCATTATGCCCAGTACATGACCTTATGGGACTTTCCTACTTGGCAGTACATCTACGTATTAGTC
ATCGCTATTACCATGGTGATGCGGTTTTGGCAGTACATCAATGGGCGTGGATAGCGGTTTGACTCACGGG
GATTTCCAAGTCTCCACCCCATTGACGTCAATGGGAGTTTGTTTTGGCACCAAAATCAACGGGACTTTCC
AAAATGTCGTAACAACTCCGCCCCATTGACGCAAATGGGCGGTAGGCGTGTACGGTGGGAGGTCTATATA
AGCAGAGCTCGTTTAGTGAACCGTCAGATCGCCTGGAGACGCCATCCACGCTGTTTTGACCTCCATAGAA
GACACCGACTCTAGCATGGCGATTCAACTGCGTAGCCTGTTTCCGCTGGCGCTGCCGGGTCTGCTGGCGC
TGCTGGGTTGGTGGTGGTTCTTTAGCCGTAAGAAGGACCCGACCCGTAGCGCGAACAAACAGCAAGAGGA
AGAGGCGGAGCGTCTGCGTCGTATCCAGGAAGAGATGGAGAAGGAACGTAAACGTCGTGAAGAGGATGAA
CAACGTCGTCGTAAGGAAGAGGAAGAGCGTCGTATGAAACTGGAGATGGAAGCGAAGCGTAAACAGGAAG
AGGAAGAGCGTAAGAAACGTGAAGACGATGAGAAGCGTATCCAAGCGGAGCGTAACAGCGACCCGCCGGT
GGCGACCCTGGCGAGCAGCGAGGATGTTATCAAGGAATTCATGCGTTTCAAAGTGCGTATGGAGGGCAGC
GTTAACGGTCACGAGTTCGAAATTGAGGGTGAAGGCGAGGGTCGTCCGTACGAAGGTACCCAGACCGCGA
AGCTGAAAGTGACCAAAGGTGGCCCGCTGCCGTTTGCGTGGGACATCCTGAGCCCGCAGTTTCAATACGG
CAGCAAGGCGTATGTTAAACACCCGGCGGACATTCCGGATTATCTGAAGCTGAGCTTCCCGGAGGGTTTT
AAATGGGAACGTGTGATGAACTTTGAGGATGGTGGCGTGGTTACCGTTACCCAGGACAGCAGCCTGCAAG
ATGGCGAATTCATCTACAAGGTGAAACTGCGTGGCACCAACTTTCCGAGCGACGGTCCGGTTATGCAGAA
GAAAACCATGGGTTGGGAGGCGAGCACCGAACGTATGTATCCGGAGGATGGCGCGCTGAAGGGTGAAATT
AAAATGCGTCTGAAGCTGAAAGACGGTGGCCACTACGATGCGGAGGTGAAGACCACCTATATGGCGAAGA
AACCGGTTCAACTGCCGGGCGCGTACAAGACCGACATCAAACTGGATATTACCAGCCACAACGAAGACTA
CACCATCGTGGAACAGTATGAGCGTGCGGAAGGTCGTCACAGCACCGGTGCGAGCGGTCTGCGTAGCCGT
GCGCAAGCGAGCAACAGCAAACAGCAAGAAGAGGAAGCGGAGCGTCTGCGCCGCATTCAGGAGGAAATGG
AAAAGGAGCGTAAACGTCGTGAGGAAGACGAGCAACGTCGTCGTAAGGAGGAAGAGGAACGTCGTATGAA
ACTGGAAATGGAGGCGAAGCGTAAACAGGAGGAAGAGGAGCGTAAGAAACGTGAGGACGATGAAAAGCGT
ATCCAGGCGGAGAGCCGTGCGCAGGCGAGCAACAGCCGTGTTATGGTGTATATTGGTATTGCGATTTTTC
TGTTTGTTGGTCTGTTTATGAAGTAACTCGACAATCAACCTCTGGATTACAAAATTTGTGAAAGATTGAC
TGGTATTCTTAACTATGTTGCTCCTTTTACGCTATGTGGATACGCTGCTTTAATGCCTTTGTATCATGCT
ATTGCTTCCCGTATGGCTTTCATTTTCTCCTCCTTGTATAAATCCTGGTTGCTGTCTCTTTATGAGGAGT
TGTGGCCCGTTGTCAGGCAACGTGGCGTGGTGTGCACTGTGTTTGCTGACGCAACCCCCACTGGTTGGGG
CATTGCCACCACCTGTCAGCTCCTTTCCGGGACTTTCGCTTTCCCCCTCCCTATTGCCACGGCGGAACTC
ATCGCCGCCTGCCTTGCCCGCTGCTGGACAGGGGCTCGGCTGTTGGGCACTGACAATTCCGTGGTGTTGT
CGGGGAAGCTGACGTCCTTTCCATGGCTGCTCGCCTGTGTTGCCACCTGGATTCTGCGCGGGACGTCCTT
CTGCTACGTCCCTTCGGCCCTCAATCCAGCGGACCTTCCTTCCCGCGGCCTGCTGCCGGCTCTGCGGCCT
CTTCCGCGTCTTCGCCTTCGCCCTCAGACGAGTCGGATCTCCCTTTGGGCCGCCTCCCCGCCTGGAATTC
GAGCTCGGTACCTTTAAGACCAATGACTTACAAGGCAGCTGTAGATCTTAGCCACTTTTTAAAAGAAAAG
GGGGGACTGGAAGGGCTAATTCACTCCCAACGAAGACAAGATCTGCTTTTTGCTTGTACTGGGTCTCTCT
GGTTAGACCAGATCTGAGCCTGGGAGCTCTCTGGCTAACTAGGGAACCCACTGCTTAAGCCTCAATAAAG
CTTGCCTTGAGTGCTTCAAGTAGTGTGTGCCCGTCTGTTGTGTGACTCTGGTAACTAGAGATCCCTCAGA
CCCTTTTAGTCAGTGTGGAAAATCTCTAGCAGTAGTAGTTCATGTCATCTTATTATTCAGTATTTATAAC
TTGCAAAGAAATGAATATCAGAGAGTGAGAGGAACTTGTTTATTGCAGCTTATAATGGTTACAAATAAAG
CAATAGCATCACAAATTTCACAAATAAAGCATTTTTTTCACTGCATTCTAGTTGTGGTTTGTCCAAACTC
ATCAATGTATCTTATCATGTCTGGCTCTAGCTATCCCGCCCCTAACTCCGCCCATCCCGCCCCTAACTCC
GCCCAGTTCCGCCCATTCTCCGCCCCATGGCTGACTAATTTTTTTTATTTATGCAGAGGCCGAGGCCGCC
TCGGCCTCTGAGCTATTCCAGAAGTAGTGAGGAGGCTTTTTTGGAGGCCTAGGGACGTACCCAATTCGCC
CTATAGTGAGTCGTATTACGCGCGCTCACTGGCCGTCGTTTTACAACGTCGTGACTGGGAAAACCCTGGC
GTTACCCAACTTAATCGCCTTGCAGCACATCCCCCTTTCGCCAGCTGGCGTAATAGCGAAGAGGCCCGCA
CCGATCGCCCTTCCCAACAGTTGCGCAGCCTGAATGGCGAATGGG
[124 nt withheld, positions 3476-3599]
C
[91 nt withheld, positions 3601-3691]
A
[49 nt withheld, positions 3693-3741]
CCTTTGACGTTGGAGTCCACGTTCTTT
[37 nt withheld, positions 3769-3805]
ACCCTATCTCGGTCTATTCTTTTGATTTATAAGGGATTTTGCCGATTTCGGCCTATTGGTTAAAAAATGA
GCTGATTTAACAAAAATTTAACGCGAATTTTAACAAAATATTAACGCTTACAATTTAGGTGGCACTTTTC
GGGGAAATGTGCGCGGAACCCCTATTTGTTTATTTTTCTAAATACATTCAAATATGTATCCGCTCATGAG
ACAATAACCCTGATAAATGCTTCAATAATATTGAAAAAGGAAGAGTATGAGTATTCAACATTTCCGTGTC
GCCCTTATTCCCTTTTTTGCGGCATTTTGCCTTCCTGTTTTTGCTCACCCAGAAACGCTGGTGAAAGTAA
AAGATGCTGAAGATCAGTTGGGTGCACGAGTGGGTTACATCGAACTGGATCTCAACAGCGGTAAGATCCT
TGAGAGTTTTCGCCCCGAAGAACGTTTTCCAATGATGAGCACTTTTAAAGTTCTGCTATGTGGCGCGGTA
TTATCCCGTATTGACGCCGGGCAAGAGCAACTCGGTCGCCGCATACACTATTCTCAGAATGACTTGGTTG
AGTACTCACCAGTCACAGAAAAGCATCTTACGGATGGCATGACAGTAAGAGAATTATGCAGTGCTGCCAT
AACCATGAGTGATAACACTGCGGCCAACTTACTTCTGACAACGATCGGAGGACCGAAGGAGCTAACCGCT
TTTTTGCACAACATGGGGGATCATGTAACTCGCCTTGATCGTTGGGAACCGGAGCTGAATGAAGCCATAC
CAAACGACGAGCGTGACACCACGATGCCTGTAGCAATGGCAACAACGTTGCGCAAACTATTAACTGGCGA
ACTACTTACTCTAGCTTCCCGGCAACAATTAATAGACTGGATGGAGGCGGATAAAGTTGCAGGACCACTT
CTGCGCTCGGCCCTTCCGGCTGGCTGGTTTATTGCTGATAAATCTGGAGCCGGTGAGCGTGGGTCTCGCG
GTATCATTGCAGCACTGGGGCCAGATGGTAAGCCCTCCCGTATCGTAGTTATCTACACGACGGGGAGTCA
GGCAACTATGGATGAACGAAATAGACAGATCGCTGAGATAGGTGCCTCACTGATTAAGCATTGGTAACTG
TCAGACCAAGTTTACTCATATATACTTTAGATTGATTTAAAACTTCATTTTTAATTTAAAAGGATCTAGG
TGAAGATCCTTTTTGATAATCTCATGACCAAAATCCCTTAACGTGAGTTTTCGTTCCACTGAGCGTCAGA
CCCCGTAGAAAAGATCAAAGGATCTTCTTGAGATCCTTTTTTTCTGCGCGTAATCTGCTGCTTGCAAACA
AAAAAACCACCGCTACCAGCGGTGGTTTGTTTGCCGGATCAAGAGCTACCAACTCTTTTTCCGAAGGTAA
CTGGCTTCAGCAGAGCGCAGATACCAAATACTGTTCTTCTAGTGTAGCCGTAGTTAGGCCACCACTTCAA
GAACTCTGTAGCACCGCCTACATACCTCGCTCTGCTAATCCTGTTACCAGTGGCTGCTGCCAGTGGCGAT
AAGTCGTGTCTTACCGGGTTGGACTCAAGACGATAGTTACCGGATAAGGCGCAGCGGTCGGGCTGAACGG
GGGGTTCGTGCACACAGCCCAGCTTGGAGCGAACGACCTACACCGAACTGAGATACCTACAGCGTGAGCT
ATGAGAAAGCGCCACGCTTCCCGAAGGGAGAAAGGCGGACAGGTATCCGGTAAGCGGCAGGGTCGGAACA
GGAGAGCGCACGAGGGAGCTTCCAGGGGGAAACGCCTGGTATCTTTATAGTCCTGTCGGGTTTCGCCACC
TCTGACTTGAGCGTCGATTTTTGTGATGCTCGTCAGGGGGGCGGAGCCTATGGAAAAACGCCAGCAACGC
GGCCTTTTTACGGTTCCTGGCCTTTTGCTGGCCTTTTGCTCACATGTTCTTTCCTGCGTTATCCCCTGAT
TCTGTGGATAACCGTATTACCGCCTTTGAGTGAGCTGATACCGCTCGCCGCAGCCGAACGACCGAGCGCA
GCGAGTCAGTGAGCGAGGAAGCGGAAGAGCGCCCAATACGCAAACCGCCTCTCCCCGCGCGTTGGCCGAT
TCATTAATGCAGCTGGCACGACAGGTTTCCCGACTGGAAAGCGGGCAGTGAGCGCAACGCAATTAATGTG
AGTTAGCTCACTCATTAGGCACCCCAGGCTTTACACTTTATGCTTCCGGCTCGTATGTTGTGTGGAATTG
TGAGCGGATAACAATTTCACACAGGAAACAGCTATGACCATGATTACGCCAAGCGCGCAATTAACCCTCA
CTAAAGGGAACAAAAGCTGGAGCTGCAAGCTTAATGTAGTCTTATGCAATACTCTTGTAGTCTTGCAACA
TGGTAACGATGAGTTAGCAACATGCCTTACAAGGAGAGAAAAAGCACCGTGCATGCCGATTGGTGGAAGT
AAGGTGGTACGATCGTGCCTTATTAGGAAGGCAACAGACGGGTCTGACATGGATTGGACGAACCACTGAA
TTGCCGCATTGCAGAGATATTGTATTTAAGTGCCTAGCTCGATACATAAACGGGTCTCTCTGGTTAGACC
AGATCTGAGCCTGGGAGCTCTCTGGCTAACTAGGGAACCCACTGCTTAAGCCTCAATAAAGCTTGCCTTG
AGTGCTTCAAGTAGTGTGTGCCCGTCTGTTGTGTGACTCTGGTAACTAGAGATCCCTCAGACCCTTTTAG
TCAGTGTGGAAAATCTCTAGCAGTGGCGCCCGAACAGGGACTTGAAAGCGAAAGGGAAACCAGAGGAGCT
CTCTCGACGCAGGACTCGGCTTGCTGAAGCGCGCACGGCAAGAGGCGAGGGGCGGCGACTGGTGAGTACG
CCAAAAATTTTGACTAGCGGAGGCTAGAAGGAGAGAGATGGGTGCGAGAGCGTCAGTATTAAGCGGGGGA
GAATTAGATCGCGATGGGAAAAAATTCGGTTAAGGCCAGGGGGAAAGAAAAAATATAAATTAAAACATAT
AGTATGGGCAAGCAGGGAGCTAGAACGATTCGCAGTTAATCCTGGCCTGTTAGAAACATCAGAAGGCTGT
AGACAAATACTGGGACAGCTACAACCATCCCTTCAGACAGGATCAGAAGAACTTAGATCATTATATAATA
CAGTAGCAACCCTCTATTGTGTGCATCAAAGGATAGAGATAAAAGACACCAAGGAAGCTTTAGACAAGAT
AGAGGAAGAGCAAAACAAAAGTAAGACCACCGCACAGCAAGCGGCCGCTGATCTTCAGACCTGGAGGAGG
AGATATGAGGGACAATTGGAGAAGTGAATTATATAAATATAAAGTAGTAAAAATTGAACCATTAGGAGTA
GCACCCACCAAGGCAAAGAGAAGAGTGGTGCAGAGAGAAAAAAGAGCAGTGGGAATAGGAGCTTTGTTCC
TTGGGTTCTTGGGAGCAGCAGGAAGCACTATGGGCGCAGCGTCAATGACGCTGACGGTACAGGCCAGACA
ATTATTGTCTGGTATAGTGCAGCAGCAGAACAATTTGCTGAGGGCTATTGAGGCGCAACAGCATCTGTTG
CAACTCACAGTCTGGGGCATCAAGCAGCTCCAGGCAAGAATCCTGGCTGTGGAAAGATACCTAAAGGATC
AACAGCTCCTGGGGATTTGGGGTTGCTCTGGAAAACTCATTTGCACCACTGCTGTGCCTTGGAATGCTAG
TTGGAGTAATAAATCTCTGGAACAGATTTGGAATCACACGACCTGGATGGAGTGGGACAGAGAAATTAAC
AATTACACAAGCTTAATACACTCCTTAATTGAAGAATCGCAAAACCAGCAAGAAAAGAATGAACAAGAAT
TATTGGAATTAGATAAATGGGCAAGTTTGTGGAATTGGTTTAACATAACAAATTGGCTGTGGTATATAAA
ATTATTCATAATGATAGTAGGAGGCTTGGTAGGTTTAAGAATAGTTTTTGCTGTACTTTCTATAGTGAAT
AGAGTTAGGCAGGGATATTCACCATTATCGTTTCAGACCCACCTCCCAACCCCGAGGGGACCCGACAGGC
CCGAAGGAATAGAAGAAGAAGGTGGAGAGAGAGACAGAGACAGATCCATTCGATTAGTGAACGGATCTCG
ACGGTATCGGTTAACTTTTAAAAGAAAAGGGGGGATTGGGGGGTACAGTGCAGGGGAAAGAATAGTAGAC
ATAATAGCAACAGACATACAAAC
Features (pLannotate 1.2.2; 26 found; start..end, strand, type, name):
     62..365     +  enhancer       CMV enhancer: human cytomegalovirus immediate early enhancer
    366..569     +  promoter       CMV promoter: human cytomegalovirus (CMV) immediate early promoter
    988..1662    +  CDS            mRFP1: mRFP1 is a basic (constitutively fluorescent) red fluorescent protein published in 2002, derived from Discosoma sp.. It is reported to be a somewhat slowly-maturing monomer with low acid sensitivity.
   1993..2581    +  misc_feature   WPRE: woodchuck hepatitis virus posttranscriptional regulatory element
   2598..2666    +  CDS            nef (fragment): NEF_HV1Z2 - Experimental evidence at protein level: Swiss-Prot protein existence level 1. Extracellular Nef protein targets CD4(+) T-lymphocytes for apoptosis by interacting with CXCR4 surface receptors. From Human immunodeficiency virus type 1 group M subtype D (isolate Z2/CDC-Z34) (HIV-1).
   2668..2901    +  LTR            3' LTR (ΔU3): self-inactivating 3' long terminal repeat (LTR) from HIV-1
   2973..3094    +  polyA_signal   SV40 poly(A) signal: SV40 polyadenylation signal
   3134..3269    +  rep_origin     SV40 ori: SV40 origin of replication
   3290..3308    -  promoter       T7 promoter: promoter for bacteriophage T7 RNA polymerase
   3316..3471    +  CDS            lacZα (fragment): LacZα fragment of β-galactosidase; lacZ fragment
   3476..3904    +  rep_origin     f1 ori (sequence partly withheld): f1 bacteriophage origin of replication; arrow indicates direction of (+) strand synthesis
   3957..4061    +  promoter       AmpR promoter: bla
   4062..4922    +  CDS            AmpR: β-lactamase; bla; confers resistance to ampicillin, carbenicillin, and related antibiotics
   5093..5681    +  rep_origin     ori: high-copy-number ColE1/pMB1/pBR322/pUC origin of replication
   5864..5956    +  CDS            lacI (fragment): lac repressor; lacI; The lac repressor binds to the lac operator to inhibit transcription in E. coli. This inhibition can be relieved by adding lactose or isopropyl-β-D-thiogalactopyranoside (IPTG).
   5969..5990    +  protein_bind   CAP binding site: CAP binding activates transcription in the presence of cAMP. E. coli catabolite activator protein
   6005..6035    +  promoter       lac promoter: promoter for the E. coli lac operon
   6043..6059    +  protein_bind   lac operator: The lac repressor binds to the lac operator to inhibit transcription in E. coli. This inhibition can be relieved by adding lactose or isopropyl-β-D-thiogalactopyranoside (IPTG). lac repressor encoded by lacI
   6104..6122    +  promoter       T3 promoter: promoter for bacteriophage T3 RNA polymerase
   6150..6376    +  promoter       RSV promoter: Rous sarcoma virus enhancer/promoter
   6377..6557    +  LTR            5' LTR (truncated): truncated 5' long terminal repeat (LTR) from HIV-1
   6604..6729    +  misc_feature   HIV-1 Ψ: packaging signal of human immunodeficiency virus type 1
   6713..7076    +  CDS            HIV-1 gag (fragment): gag protein from human immunodeficiency virus 1; gag
   7222..7455    +  misc_feature   RRE: The Rev response element (RRE) of HIV-1 allows for Rev-dependent mRNA export from the nucleus to the cytoplasm.
   7832..7932    +  CDS            Rev (fragment): human immunodeficiency virus 1 (HIV-1) Rev protein; rev; enhances nuclear export of unspliced and incompletely spliced viral mRNAs
   7951..39      +  misc_feature   cPPT/CTS (across the origin): central polypurine tract and central termination sequence of HIV-1
