[The description below was written by a language model from this plasmid's Addgene catalogue record and pLannotate feature annotations shown in this document.]
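Description:
pLV-20nmEML-mRFP is a third-generation, self-inactivating lentiviral transfer plasmid built on the pRRLSIN.cPPT.hCMV.WPRE backbone. It is maintained in E. coli through a high-copy ColE1/pUC-type origin and selected with ampicillin via the β-lactamase gene. The backbone also carries an f1 origin, an SV40 origin and poly(A) signal, and remnants of a cloning vector (lac promoter/operator, lacZα and lacI fragments, T3 and T7 promoters). The viral genome is transcribed in packaging cells from a chimeric RSV promoter fused to a truncated HIV-1 5' LTR, which makes production Tat-independent. It contains the Ψ packaging signal with a gag fragment, the Rev response element for Rev-dependent nuclear export, and the cPPT/CTS, which aids nuclear import of the reverse-transcribed genome. The ΔU3 3' LTR ensures that the integrated provirus lacks LTR promoter activity, so expression depends on the internal promoter.

The payload is a synthetic 1,347 bp insert, 20nmEML-mRFP, driven by the human CMV immediate-early enhancer/promoter and followed by a WPRE to enhance transcript stability and expression. According to the record, it encodes an artificial ER-mitochondria linker that fixes the distance between the two organelles at about 20 nm. The mRFP1 coding sequence lies within it, with unannotated stretches on both sides that presumably include the targeting and spacer segments, although the record does not describe them. The insert was cloned through compatible-end ligations that destroyed the flanking sites. The construct is used to produce lentiviral particles for stable expression of the red-fluorescent linker in mammalian cells. The associated work examined how ER-mitochondria spacing affects mitochondrial calcium uptake and oxidative metabolism.
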