Addgene plasmid #231181: pLV-20nmEML-mRFP
Purpose: Expresses a synthetic linker, tagged with mRFP, stabilizing the ER-mitochondrial distance at 20 nm from a lentiviral vector
Depositing lab: Dmitry Lim. Depositing organization: Universita degli Studi del Piemonte Orientale Amedeo Avogadro. Publication: ER-mitochondria distance is a critical parameter for efficient mitochondrial Ca(2+) uptake and oxidative metabolism. Dematteis G, Tapella L, Casali C, Talmon M, Tonelli E, Reano S, Ariotti A, Pessolano E, Malecka J, Chrostek G, Kulkoviene G, Umbrasas D, Distasi C, Grilli M, Ladds G, Filigheddu N, Fresu LG, Mikoshiba K, Matute C, Ramos-Gonzalez P, Jekabsone A, Cali T, Brini M, Biggiogera M, Cavaliere F, Miggiano R, Genazzani AA, Lim D. Commun Biol. 2024 Oct 10;7(1):1294. doi: 10.1038/s42003-024-06933-9. PubMed 39390051.
Backbone
  Vector backbone: pRRLSIN.cPPT.hCMV.WPRE
  Backbone manufacturer: Naldini lab
  Backbone size w/o insert (bp): 6671
  Vector type: Lentiviral
Growth in bacteria
  Bacterial resistance: Ampicillin, 100 μg/mL
  Growth temperature: 37°C
  Growth strain: NEB Stable
  Copy number: High Copy
Gene/Insert
  Gene/Insert name: 20nmEML-mRFP
  Species: Synthetic
  Insert size (bp): 1347
  Promoter: CMV
  Cloning method: Restriction Enzyme; 5′ cloning site NheI/XbaI (destroyed during cloning); 3′ cloning site XhoI/SalI (destroyed during cloning)
Resource information
  A portion of this plasmid was derived from a plasmid made by: Synthesis
Terms and licenses: Academic/Nonprofit Terms; Industry Terms: Not Available to Industry
Depositor comments: Third generation lentiviral vector
How to cite: pLV-20nmEML-mRFP was a gift from Dmitry Lim (Addgene plasmid # 231181 ; http://n2t.net/addgene:231181 ; RRID:Addgene_231181)
